Addgene plasmid #210328: pB-Neo-Mito-DsRed
Purpose: Overexpression of Mito-DsRed
Depositing lab: Li Yu. Depositing organization: Tsinghua University. Publication: Mitocytosis, a migrasome-mediated mitochondrial quality-control process. Jiao H, Jiang D, Hu X, Du W, Ji L, Yang Y, Li X, Sho T, Wang X, Li Y, Wu YT, Wei YH, Hu X, Yu L. Cell. 2021 May 27;184(11):2896-2910.e13. doi: 10.1016/j.cell.2021.04.027. PubMed 34048705.
Backbone
  Vector backbone: pB-CAG-BGH
  Vector type: Mammalian Expression
Growth in bacteria
  Bacterial resistance: Ampicillin, 100 μg/mL
  Growth temperature: 37°C
  Growth strain: DH5alpha
  Copy number: High Copy
Gene/Insert
  Gene/Insert name: Mito-DsRed
  Species: Other
  Cloning method: Restriction Enzyme; 5′ cloning site Unknown (unknown if destroyed)
Terms and licenses: Academic/Nonprofit Terms; Industry Terms: Not Available to Industry
How to cite: pB-Neo-Mito-DsRed was a gift from Li Yu (Addgene plasmid # 210328 ; http://n2t.net/addgene:210328 ; RRID:Addgene_210328)
