[The description below was written by a language model from this plasmid's Addgene catalogue record and pLannotate feature annotations shown in this document.]
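Description:
pB-Neo-Mito-DsRed is a mammalian expression plasmid built on the pB-CAG-BGH backbone for overexpression of a mitochondrially targeted red fluorescent protein. It is maintained in E. coli through a high-copy ColE1/pUC-type origin with ampicillin selection (AmpR), and it also carries an f1 phage origin and remnants of a cloning-vector polylinker region (T7 and T3 promoters, lac promoter/operator elements, lacZα fragment). The "pB" prefix suggests a piggyBac transposon design, but no transposon terminal repeats are annotated in the feature tables, so this cannot be confirmed from the record.

The payload is driven by a CAG-type promoter, made up of the CMV enhancer, chicken β-actin promoter and chimeric β-actin/β-globin intron. The open reading frame begins with an N-terminal fragment of human mitochondrial thioredoxin (TXN2), which presumably supplies the mitochondrial targeting sequence, followed by mammalian codon-optimized DsRed1. Sequences for 3xFLAG, a partial TEV protease site and an AviTag lie downstream, ahead of the bGH polyadenylation signal; whether these tags are translated in frame with DsRed is not stated. A separate SV40 promoter–neo–SV40 poly(A) cassette allows G418 selection of stable mammalian cell lines. Two loxP sites in the same orientation and a cPPT/CTS element are also annotated, though the record does not give their intended function.

Two full-sequence records exist, of 8,593 and 8,424 nt. They differ in the promoter/intron region, where the longer one shows fragmented, apparently duplicated β-actin promoter and intron segments. The plasmid is used to label mitochondria, in the context of work on migrasome-mediated mitochondrial quality control.
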