Features (pLannotate 1.2.2; 35 found; start..end, strand, type, name):
      1..380     +  enhancer       CMV enhancer: human cytomegalovirus immediate early enhancer
    382..545     +  promoter       chicken β-actin promoter (fragment): No description available
    532..709     +  promoter       chicken β-actin promoter (fragment): No description available
    710..1327    +  intron         chimeric intron (fragment): chimera between introns from chicken β-actin and rabbit β-globin
   1328..1349    +  promoter       chicken β-actin promoter (fragment): contains a 21-bp deletion relative to the standard chicken β-actin promoter
   1374..1392    +  promoter       chicken β-actin promoter (fragment): No description available
   1390..1842    +  intron         chimeric intron (fragment): chimera between introns from chicken β-actin and rabbit β-globin
   1840..1905    +  CDS            HBB (fragment): HBB_LEPEU - Experimental evidence at protein level: Swiss-Prot protein existence level 1. Involved in oxygen transport from the lung to the various peripheral tissues. From Lepus europaeus (European hare).
   1897..2076    +  CDS            TXN2 (fragment): THIOM_HUMAN - Also known as TRX2. Experimental evidence at protein level: Swiss-Prot protein existence level 1. Important for the control of mitochondrial reactive oxygen species homeostasis, apoptosis regulation and cell viability. Possesses a dithiol-reducing activity. From Homo sapiens (Human).
   2098..2778    +  CDS            DsRed1: wild-type DsRed mammalian codon-optimized
   2788..2853    +  CDS            3xFLAG: three tandem FLAG® epitope tags, followed by an enterokinase cleavage site
   2878..2897    +  CDS            TEV site (fragment): tobacco etch virus (TEV) protease recognition and cleavage site
   2902..2946    +  CDS            AviTag™: peptide tag that allows for enzymatic biotinylation
   2961..3185    +  polyA_signal   bGH poly(A) signal: bovine growth hormone polyadenylation signal
   3270..3387    -  misc_feature   cPPT/CTS: central polypurine tract and central termination sequence of HIV-1
   3433..3466    -  protein_bind   loxP: Cre-mediated recombination occurs in the 8-bp core sequence (GCATACAT). Cre recombinase
   3723..3741    -  promoter       T3 promoter: promoter for bacteriophage T3 RNA polymerase
   3786..3802    -  protein_bind   lac operator: The lac repressor binds to the lac operator to inhibit transcription in E. coli. This inhibition can be relieved by adding lactose or isopropyl-β-D-thiogalactopyranoside (IPTG). lac repressor encoded by lacI
   3810..3840    -  promoter       lac promoter: promoter for the E. coli lac operon
   3855..3876    -  protein_bind   CAP binding site: CAP binding activates transcription in the presence of cAMP. E. coli catabolite activator protein
   3889..3981    -  CDS            lacI (fragment): lac repressor; lacI; The lac repressor binds to the lac operator to inhibit transcription in E. coli. This inhibition can be relieved by adding lactose or isopropyl-β-D-thiogalactopyranoside (IPTG).
   4164..4752    -  rep_origin     ori: high-copy-number ColE1/pMB1/pBR322/pUC origin of replication
   4923..5783    -  CDS            AmpR: β-lactamase; bla; confers resistance to ampicillin, carbenicillin, and related antibiotics
   5784..5888    -  promoter       AmpR promoter: bla
   5941..6369    -  rep_origin     f1 ori (sequence partly withheld): f1 bacteriophage origin of replication; arrow indicates direction of (+) strand synthesis
   6374..6531    -  CDS            lacZα (fragment): LacZα fragment of β-galactosidase; lacZ fragment
   6534..6552    +  promoter       T7 promoter: promoter for bacteriophage T7 RNA polymerase
   6891..7220    +  promoter       SV40 promoter: SV40 enhancer and early promoter
   7287..8078    +  CDS            neo: KKA2_KLEPN - Also known as kan, nptII. Experimental evidence at protein level: Swiss-Prot protein existence level 1. Resistance to kanamycin, neomycin, paromomycin, ribostamycin, butirosin and gentamicin B. From Klebsiella pneumoniae.
   8104..8262    +  CDS            ble (fragment): BLE_KLEPN - Experimental evidence at protein level: Swiss-Prot protein existence level 1. Binding protein with a strong affinity to the bleomycin family of antibiotics. Binds to CL990; an antimitotic-antibiotic compound. From Klebsiella pneumoniae.
   8257..8378    +  polyA_signal   SV40 poly(A) signal: SV40 polyadenylation signal
   8451..8467    -  protein_bind   lac operator: The lac repressor binds to the lac operator to inhibit transcription in E. coli. This inhibition can be relieved by adding lactose or isopropyl-β-D-thiogalactopyranoside (IPTG). lac repressor encoded by lacI
   8475..8505    -  promoter       lac promoter: promoter for the E. coli lac operon
   8520..8541    -  protein_bind   CAP binding site: CAP binding activates transcription in the presence of cAMP. E. coli catabolite activator protein
   8545..8578    -  protein_bind   loxP: Cre-mediated recombination occurs in the 8-bp core sequence (GCATACAT). Cre recombinase
>Addgene plasmid #210328 | pB-Neo-Mito-DsRed | addgene full sequence | sequence record 420422 | Addgene NGS Result
GACATTGATTATTGACTAGTTATTAATAGTAATCAATTACGGGGTCATTAGTTCATAGCCCATATATGGA
GTTCCGCGTTACATAACTTACGGTAAATGGCCCGCCTGGCTGACCGCCCAACGACCCCCGCCCATTGACG
TCAATAATGACGTATGTTCCCATAGTAACGCCAATAGGGACTTTCCATTGACGTCAATGGGTGGAGTATT
TACGGTAAACTGCCCACTTGGCAGTACATCAAGTGTATCATATGCCAAGTACGCCCCCTATTGACGTCAA
TGACGGTAAATGGCCCGCCTGGCATTATGCCCAGTACATGACCTTATGGGACTTTCCTACTTGGCAGTAC
ATCTACGTATTAGTCATCGCTATTACCATGGTCGAGGTGAGCCCCACGTTCTGCTTCACTCTCCCCATCT
CCCCCCCCTCCCCACCCCCAATTTTGTATTTATTTATTTTTTAATTATTTTGTGCAGCGATGGGGGCGGG
GGGGGGGGGGGGCGCGCGCCAGGGGGGGGGGGGGGGGGGGGGGGGGGGGGGGGGGGGGGGGGGCGCGCGC
CGGGCGGGGCGGGGCGGGGCGAGGGGCGGGGCGGGGCGAGGCGGAGAGGTGCGGCGGCAGCCAATCAGAG
CGGCGCGCTCCGAAAGTTTCCTTTTATGGCGAGGCGGCGGCGGCGGCGGCCCTATAAAAAGCGAAGCGCG
CGGCGGGCGGGAGTCGCTGCGCGCTGCCTTCGCCCCGTGCCCCGCTCCGCCGCCGCCTCGCGCCGCCCGC
CCCGGCTCTGACTGACCGCGTTACTCCCACAGGTGAGCGGGCGGGACGGCCCTTCTCCTCCGGGCTGTAA
TTAGCGCTTGGTTTAATGACGGCTTGTTTCTTTTCTGTGGCTGCGTGAAAGCCTTGAGGGGCTCCGGGAG
GGCCCTTTGTGCGGGGGGAGCGGCTCGGGGGGTGCGTGCGTGTGTGTGTGCGTGGGGAGCGCCGCGTGCG
GCTCCGCGCTGCCCGGCGGCTGTGAGCGCTGCGGGCGCGGCGCGGGGCTTTGTGCGCTCCGCAGTGTGCG
CGAGGGGAGCGCGGCCGGGGGCGGTGCCCCGCGGTGCGGGGGGGCTGCGAGGGGAACAAAGGCTGCGTGC
GGGGTGTGTGCGTGGGGGGGTGAGCAGGGGGTGTGGGCGCGTCGGTCGGGCTGCAACCCCCCCTGCACCC
CCCTCCCCGAGTTGCTGAGCACGGCCCGGCTTCGGGTGCGGGGCTCCGTACGGGGCGTGGCGCGGGGCTC
GCCGTGCCGGGCGGGGGGTGGCGGCAGGTGGGGGTGCCGGGCGGGGCGGGGGCGCCCCGGGGCGGGGGGG
GGCGGGGGGGGGGGGGGGGGGGGCGCCCGGGGGGGGGCGGGGTGGCGGGGGGGGGGGGGGGGGGGGGGGG
GCGGGGGGGGGGGCGGGGGGGGGGGGGGCCGCCTGGGGCGGGGGAGGGCTCGGGGGAGGGGCGCGGCGGC
CCCCGGAGCGCCGGCGGCTGTCGAGGCGCGGCGAGCCGCAGCCATTGCCTTTTATGGTAATCGTGCGAGA
GGGCGCAGGGACTTCCTTTGTCCCAAATCTGTGCGGAGCCGAAATCTGGGAGGCGCCGCCGCACCCCCTC
TAGCGGGCGCGGGGCGAAGCGGTGCGGCGCCGGCAGGAAGGAAATGGGCGGGGAGGGCCTTCGTGCGTCG
CCGCGCCGCCGTCCCCTTCTCCCTCTCCAGCCTCGGGGCTGTCCGCGGGGGGACGGCTGCCTTCGGGGGG
GACGGGGCAGGGCGGGGTTCGGCTTCTGGCGTGTGACCGGCGGCTCTAGAGCCTCTGCTAACCATGTTCA
TGCCTTCTTCTTTTTCCTACAGCTCCTGGGCAACGTGCTGGTTATTGTGCTGTCTCATCATTTTGGCAAA
GAATTCATGGCTCAGCGACTTCTTCTGAGGAGGTTCCTGGCCTCTGTCATCTCCAGGAAGCCCTCTCAGG
GTCAGTGGCCACCCCTCACTTCCAGAGCCCTGCAGACCCCACAATGCAGTCCTGGTGGCCTGACTGTAAC
ACCCAACCCAGCCCGGACAATATACACCACGAGGATCTCCTTGACACGGGATCCACCGGTCGCCACCATG
GTGCGCTCCTCCAAGAACGTCATCAAGGAGTTCATGCGCTTCAAGGTGCGCATGGAGGGCACCGTGAACG
GCCACGAGTTCGAGATCGAGGGCGAGGGCGAGGGCCGCCCCTACGAGGGCCACAACACCGTGAAGCTGAA
GGTGACCAAGGGCGGCCCCCTGCCCTTCGCCTGGGACATCCTGTCCCCCCAGTTCCAGTACGGCTCCAAG
GTGTACGTGAAGCACCCCGCCGACATCCCCGACTACAAGAAGCTGTCCTTCCCCGAGGGCTTCAAGTGGG
AGCGCGTGATGAACTTCGAGGACGGCGGCGTGGTGACCGTGACCCAGGACTCCTCCCTGCAGGACGGCTG
CTTCATCTACAAGGTGAAGTTCATCGGCGTGAACTTCCCCTCCGACGGCCCCGTAATGCAGAAGAAGACC
ATGGGCTGGGAGGCCTCCACCGAGCGCCTGTACCCCCGCGACGGCGTGCTGAAGGGCGAGATCCACAAGG
CCCTGAAGCTGAAGGACGGCGGCCACTACCTGGTGGAGTTCAAGTCCATCTACATGGCCAAGAAGCCCGT
GCAGCTGCCCGGCTACTACTACGTGGACTCCAAGCTGGACATCACCTCCCACAACGAGGACTACACCATC
GTGGAGCAGTACGAGCGCACCGAGGGCCGCCACCACCTGTTCCTGTAGGCTAGCATGGACTACAAAGACC
ATGACGGTGATTATAAAGATCATGATATCGATTACAAGGATGACGATGACAAGGGATCTGCAAGAAGAGC
ATCTGTGGAAAACCTGTATTTTCAGGGGTCCGGCCTGAACGACATCTTCGAGGCTCAGAAAATCGAATGG
CACGAATAATCTAGCCTCGACTGTGCCTTCTAGTTGCCAGCCATCTGTTGTTTGCCCCTCCCCCGTGCCT
TCCTTGACCCTGGAAGGTGCCACTCCCACTGTCCTTTCCTAATAAAATGAGGAAATTGCATCGCATTGTC
TGAGTAGGTGTCATTCTATTCTGGGGGGTGGGGTGGGGCAGGACAGCAAGGGGGAGGATTGGGAAGACAA
TAGCAGGCATGCTGGGGATGCGGTGGGCTCTATGGCTTCTGAGGCGGTTAATTAAAATAAAACTAGAGCG
GGCCCGGTACTAACCAAACTGGATCTCTGCTGTCCCTGTAATAAACCCGAAAATTTTGAATTTTTGTAAT
TTGTTTTTGTAATTCTTTAGTTTGTATGTCTGTTGCTATTATGTCTACTATTCTTTCCCCTGCACTGTAC
CCCCCAATCCCCCCTTTTCTTTTAAAATTGTGGATGAATACTGCCATTTGTCTGCAGAGCGGCCGCGTCG
AGATAACTTCGTATAATGTATGCTATACGAAGTTATGTTTTGTTACTTTATAGAAGAAATTTTGAGTTTT
TGTTTTTTTTTAATAAATAAATAAACATAAATAAATTGTTTGTTGAATTTATTATTAGTATGTAAGTGTA
AATATAATAAAACTTAATATCTATTCAAATTAATAAATAAACCTCGATATACAGACCGATAAAACACATG
CGTCAATTTTACGCATGATTATCTTTAACGTACGTCACAATATGATTATCTTTCTAGGGTTAAAGAGCTC
CAGCTTTTGTTCCCTTTAGTGAGGGTTAATTTCGAGCTTGGCGTAATCATGGTCATAGCTGTTTCCTGTG
TGAAATTGTTATCCGCTCACAATTCCACACAACATACGAGCCGGAAGCATAAAGTGTAAAGCCTGGGGTG
CCTAATGAGTGAGCTAACTCACATTAATTGCGTTGCGCTCACTGCCCGCTTTCCAGTCGGGAAACCTGTC
GTGCCAGCTGCATTAATGAATCGGCCAACGCGCGGGGAGAGGCGGTTTGCGTATTGGGCGCTCTTCCGCT
TCCTCGCTCACTGACTCGCTGCGCTCGGTCGTTCGGCTGCGGCGAGAGGTATCAGCTCACTCAAAGGCGG
TAATACGGTTATCCACAGAATCAGGGGATAACGCAGGAAAGAACATGTGAGCAAAAGGCCAGCAAAAGGC
CAGGAACCGTAAAAAGGCCGCGTTGCTGGCGTTTTTCCATAGGCTCCGCCCCCCTGACGAGCATCACAAA
AATCGACGCTCAAGTCAGAGGTGGCGAAACCCGACAGGACTATAAAGATACCAGGCGTTTCCCCCTGGAA
GCTCCCTCGTGCGCTCTCCTGTTCCGACCCTGCCGCTTACCGGATACCTGTCCGCCTTTCTCCCTTCGGG
AAGCGTGGCGCTTTCTCATAGCTCACGCTGTAGGTATCTCAGTTCGGTGTAGGTCGTTCGCTCCAAGCTG
GGCTGTGTGCACGAACCCCCCGTTCAGCCCGACCGCTGCGCCTTATCCGGTAACTATCGTCTTGAGTCCA
ACCCGGTAAGACACGACTTATCGCCACTGGCAGCAGCCACTGGTAACAGGATTAGCAGAGCGAGGTATGT
AGGCGGTGCTACAGAGTTCTTGAAGTGGTGGCCTAACTACGGCTACACTAGAAGAACAGTATTTGGTATC
TGCGCTCTGCTGAAGCCAGTTACCTTCGGAAAAAGAGTTGGTAGCTCTTGATCCGGCAAACAAACCACCG
CTGGTAGCGGTGGTTTTTTTGTTTGCAAGCAGCAGATTACGCGCAGAAAAAAAGGATCTCAAGAAGATCC
TTTGATCTTTTCTACGGGGTCTGACGCTCAGTGGAACGAAAACTCACGTTAAGGGATTTTGGTCATGAGA
TTATCAAAAAGGATCTTCACCTAGATCCTTTTAAATTAAAAATGAAGTTTTAAATCAATCTAAAGTATAT
ATGAGTAAACTTGGTCTGACAGTTACCAATGCTTAATCAGTGAGGCACCTATCTCAGCGATCTGTCTATT
TCGTTCATCCATAGTTGCCTGACTCCCCGTCGTGTAGATAACTACGATACGGGAGGGCTTACCATCTGGC
CCCAGTGCTGCAATGATACCGCGAGACCCACGCTCACCGGCTCCAGATTTATCAGCAATAAACCAGCCAG
CCGGAAGGGCCGAGCGCAGAAGTGGTCCTGCAACTTTATCCGCCTCCATCCAGTCTATTAATTGTTGCCG
GGAAGCTAGAGTAAGTAGTTCGCCAGTTAATAGTTTGCGCAACGTTGTTGCCATTGCTACAGGCATCGTG
GTGTCACGCTCGTCGTTTGGTATGGCTTCATTCAGCTCCGGTTCCCAACGATCAAGGCGAGTTACATGAT
CCCCCATGTTGTGCAAAAAAGCGGTTAGCTCCTTCGGTCCTCCGATCGTTGTCAGAAGTAAGTTGGCCGC
AGTGTTATCACTCATGGTTATGGCAGCACTGCATAATTCTCTTACTGTCATGCCATCCGTAAGATGCTTT
TCTGTGACTGGTGAGTACTCAACCAAGTCATTCTGAGAATAGTGTATGCGGCGACCGAGTTGCTCTTGCC
CGGCGTCAATACGGGATAATACCGCGCCACATAGCAGAACTTTAAAAGTGCTCATCATTGGAAAACGTTC
TTCGGGGCGAAAACTCTCAAGGATCTTACCGCTGTTGAGATCCAGTTCGATGTAACCCACTCGTGCACCC
AACTGATCTTCAGCATCTTTTACTTTCACCAGCGTTTCTGGGTGAGCAAAAACAGGAAGGCAAAATGCCG
CAAAAAAGGGAATAAGGGCGACACGGAAATGTTGAATACTCATACTCTTCCTTTTTCAATATTATTGAAG
CATTTATCAGGGTTATTGTCTCATGAGCGGATACATATTTGAATGTATTTAGAAAAATAAACAAATAGGG
GTTCCGCGCACATTTCCCCGAAAAGTGCCACCTAAATTGTAAGCGTTAATATTTTGTTAAAATTCGCGTT
AAATTTTTGTTAAATCAGCTCATTTTTTAACCAATAGGCCGAAATCGGCAAAATCCCTTATAAATCAAAA
GAATAGACCGAGATAGGGT
[37 nt withheld, positions 6040-6076]
AAAGAACGTGGACTCCAACGTCAAAGG
[49 nt withheld, positions 6104-6152]
T
[91 nt withheld, positions 6154-6244]
G
[124 nt withheld, positions 6246-6369]
CCCATTCGCCATTCAGGCTGCGCAACTGTTGGGAAGGGCGATCGGTGCGGGCCTCTTCGCTATTACGCCA
GCTGGCGAAAGGGGGATGTGCTGCAAGGCGATTAAGTTGGGTAACGCCAGGGTTTTCCCAGTCACGACGT
TGTAAAACGACGGCCAGTGAATTGTAATACGACTCACTATAGGGCGAATTGGGTACCTTAACCCTAGAAA
GATAGTCTGCGTAAAATTGACGCATGCATTCTTGAAATATTGCTCTCTCTTTCTAAATAGCGCGAATCCG
TCGCTGTGCATTTAGGACATCTCAGTCGCCGCTTGGAGCTCCCGTGAGGCGTGCTTGTCAATGCGGTAAG
TGTCACTGATTTTGAACTATAACGACCGCGTGAGTCAAAATGACGCATGATTATCTTTTACGTGACTTTT
AAGATTTAACTCATACGATAATTATATTGTTATTTCATGTTCTACTTACGTGATAACTTATTATATATAT
ATTTTCTTGTTATAGATTAATTCTGTGGAATGTGTGTCAGTTAGGGTGTGGAAAGTCCCCAGGCTCCCCA
GCAGGCAGAAGTATGCAAAGCATGCATCTCAATTAGTCAGCAACCAGGTGTGGAAAGTCCCCAGGCTCCC
CAGCAGGCAGAAGTATGCAAAGCATGCATCTCAATTAGTCAGCAACCATAGTCCCGCCCCTAACTCCGCC
CATCCCGCCCCTAACTCCGCCCAGTTCCGCCCATTCTCCGCCCCATGGCTGACTAATTTTTTTTATTTAT
GCAGAGGCCGAGGCCGCCTCTGCCTCTGAGCTATTCCAGAAGTAGTGAGGAGGCTTTTTTGGAGGCCTAG
GCTTTTGCAAAAAGCTCCCGGGAGCTTGTATATCCATTTTCGGATCTGATCAAGAGACAGGATGAGGATC
GTTTCGCATGATTGAACAAGATGGATTGCACGCAGGTTCTCCGGCCGCTTGGGTGGAGAGGCTATTCGGC
TATGACTGGGCACAACAGACAATCGGCTGCTCTGATGCCGCCGTGTTCCGGCTGTCAGCGCAGGGGCGCC
CGGTTCTTTTTGTCAAGACCGACCTGTCCGGTGCCCTGAATGAACTGCAGGACGAGGCAGCGCGGCTATC
GTGGCTGGCCACGACGGGCGTTCCTTGCGCAGCTGTGCTCGACGTTGTCACTGAAGCGGGAAGGGACTGG
CTGCTATTGGGCGAAGTGCCGGGGCAGGATCTCCTGTCATCTCACCTTGCTCCTGCCGAGAAAGTATCCA
TCATGGCTGATGCAATGCGGCGGCTGCATACGCTTGATCCGGCTACCTGCCCATTCGACCACCAAGCGAA
ACATCGCATCGAGCGAGCACGTACTCGGATGGAAGCCGGTCTTGTCGATCAGGATGATCTGGACGAAGAG
CATCAGGGGCTCGCGCCAGCCGAACTGTTCGCCAGGCTCAAGGCGCGCATGCCCGACGGCGAGGATCTCG
TCGTGACCCATGGCGATGCCTGCTTGCCGAATATCATGGTGGAAAATGGCCGCTTTTCTGGATTCATCGA
CTGTGGCCGGCTGGGTGTGGCGGACCGCTATCAGGACATAGCGTTGGCTACCCGTGATATTGCTGAAGAG
CTTGGCGGCGAATGGGCTGACCGCTTCCTCGTGCTTTACGGTATCGCCGCTCCCGATTCGCAGCGCATCG
CCTTCTATCGCCTTCTTGACGAGTTCTTCTGAGCGGGACTCTGGGGTTCGCGAAATGACCGACCAAGCGA
CGCCCAACCTGCCATCACGAGATTTCGATTCCACCGCCGCCTTCTATGAAAGGTTGGGCTTCGGAATCGT
TTTCCGGGACGCCGGCTGGATGATCCTCCAGCGCGGGGATCTCATGCTGGAGTTCTTCGCCCACCCCAAC
TTGTTTATTGCAGCTTATAATGGTTACAAATAAAGCAATAGCATCACAAATTTCACAAATAAAGCATTTT
TTTCACTGCATTCTAGTTGTGGTTTGTCCAAACTCATCAATGTATCTTATCATGTCTGTATACCGTCGAC
CTCTAGCTAGAGCTTGGCGTAATCATGGTCATAGCTGTTTCCTGTGTGAAATTGTTATCCGCTCACAATT
CCACACAACATACGAGCCGGAAGCATAAAGTGTAAAGCCTGGGGTGCCTAATGAGTGAGCTAACTCACAT
TAATCATAACTTCGTATAATGTATGCTATACGAAGTTATGCGGCCCTCGAGGTC
