Features (pLannotate 1.2.2; 30 found; start..end, strand, type, name):
      1..380     +  enhancer       CMV enhancer: human cytomegalovirus immediate early enhancer
    658..1673    +  intron         chimeric intron: chimera between introns from chicken β-actin and rabbit β-globin
   1671..1736    +  CDS            HBB (fragment): HBB_LEPEU - Experimental evidence at protein level: Swiss-Prot protein existence level 1. Involved in oxygen transport from the lung to the various peripheral tissues. From Lepus europaeus (European hare).
   1728..1907    +  CDS            TXN2 (fragment): THIOM_HUMAN - Also known as TRX2. Experimental evidence at protein level: Swiss-Prot protein existence level 1. Important for the control of mitochondrial reactive oxygen species homeostasis, apoptosis regulation and cell viability. Possesses a dithiol-reducing activity. From Homo sapiens (Human).
   1929..2609    +  CDS            DsRed1: wild-type DsRed mammalian codon-optimized
   2619..2684    +  CDS            3xFLAG: three tandem FLAG® epitope tags, followed by an enterokinase cleavage site
   2709..2728    +  CDS            TEV site (fragment): tobacco etch virus (TEV) protease recognition and cleavage site
   2733..2777    +  CDS            AviTag™: peptide tag that allows for enzymatic biotinylation
   2792..3016    +  polyA_signal   bGH poly(A) signal: bovine growth hormone polyadenylation signal
   3101..3218    -  misc_feature   cPPT/CTS: central polypurine tract and central termination sequence of HIV-1
   3264..3297    -  protein_bind   loxP: Cre-mediated recombination occurs in the 8-bp core sequence (GCATACAT). Cre recombinase
   3554..3572    -  promoter       T3 promoter: promoter for bacteriophage T3 RNA polymerase
   3617..3633    -  protein_bind   lac operator: The lac repressor binds to the lac operator to inhibit transcription in E. coli. This inhibition can be relieved by adding lactose or isopropyl-β-D-thiogalactopyranoside (IPTG). lac repressor encoded by lacI
   3641..3671    -  promoter       lac promoter: promoter for the E. coli lac operon
   3686..3707    -  protein_bind   CAP binding site: CAP binding activates transcription in the presence of cAMP. E. coli catabolite activator protein
   3720..3812    -  CDS            lacI (fragment): lac repressor; lacI; The lac repressor binds to the lac operator to inhibit transcription in E. coli. This inhibition can be relieved by adding lactose or isopropyl-β-D-thiogalactopyranoside (IPTG).
   3995..4583    -  rep_origin     ori: high-copy-number ColE1/pMB1/pBR322/pUC origin of replication
   4754..5614    -  CDS            AmpR: β-lactamase; bla; confers resistance to ampicillin, carbenicillin, and related antibiotics
   5615..5719    -  promoter       AmpR promoter: bla
   5772..6200    -  rep_origin     f1 ori (sequence partly withheld): f1 bacteriophage origin of replication; arrow indicates direction of (+) strand synthesis
   6205..6362    -  CDS            lacZα (fragment): LacZα fragment of β-galactosidase; lacZ fragment
   6365..6383    +  promoter       T7 promoter: promoter for bacteriophage T7 RNA polymerase
   6722..7051    +  promoter       SV40 promoter: SV40 enhancer and early promoter
   7118..7909    +  CDS            neo: KKA2_KLEPN - Also known as kan, nptII. Experimental evidence at protein level: Swiss-Prot protein existence level 1. Resistance to kanamycin, neomycin, paromomycin, ribostamycin, butirosin and gentamicin B. From Klebsiella pneumoniae.
   7935..8093    +  CDS            ble (fragment): BLE_KLEPN - Experimental evidence at protein level: Swiss-Prot protein existence level 1. Binding protein with a strong affinity to the bleomycin family of antibiotics. Binds to CL990; an antimitotic-antibiotic compound. From Klebsiella pneumoniae.
   8088..8209    +  polyA_signal   SV40 poly(A) signal: SV40 polyadenylation signal
   8282..8298    -  protein_bind   lac operator: The lac repressor binds to the lac operator to inhibit transcription in E. coli. This inhibition can be relieved by adding lactose or isopropyl-β-D-thiogalactopyranoside (IPTG). lac repressor encoded by lacI
   8306..8336    -  promoter       lac promoter: promoter for the E. coli lac operon
   8351..8372    -  protein_bind   CAP binding site: CAP binding activates transcription in the presence of cAMP. E. coli catabolite activator protein
   8376..8409    -  protein_bind   loxP: Cre-mediated recombination occurs in the 8-bp core sequence (GCATACAT). Cre recombinase
>Addgene plasmid #210328 | pB-Neo-Mito-DsRed | addgene full sequence | sequence record 424373 | Addgene NGS Result
GACATTGATTATTGACTAGTTATTAATAGTAATCAATTACGGGGTCATTAGTTCATAGCCCATATATGGA
GTTCCGCGTTACATAACTTACGGTAAATGGCCCGCCTGGCTGACCGCCCAACGACCCCCGCCCATTGACG
TCAATAATGACGTATGTTCCCATAGTAACGCCAATAGGGACTTTCCATTGACGTCAATGGGTGGAGTATT
TACGGTAAACTGCCCACTTGGCAGTACATCAAGTGTATCATATGCCAAGTACGCCCCCTATTGACGTCAA
TGACGGTAAATGGCCCGCCTGGCATTATGCCCAGTACATGACCTTATGGGACTTTCCTACTTGGCAGTAC
ATCTACGTATTAGTCATCGCTATTACCATGGTCGAGGTGAGCCCCACGTTCTGCTTCACTCTCCCCATCT
CCCCCCCCTCCCCACCCCCAATTTTGTATTTATTTATTTTTTAATTATTTTGTGCAGCGATGGGGGCGGG
GGGGGGGGGGGGGCGCGCCRGGGGGGGGGGGGGGGGGGGGGGGGGGGGGGGGGGGGRGGSGGRGRGGKGS
GGCGGCAGCCAATCAGAGCGGCGCGCTCCGAAAGTTTCCTTTTATGGCGAGGCGGCGGCGGCGGCGGCCC
TATAAAAAGCGAAGCGCGCGGCGGGCGGGAGTCGCTGCGCGCTGCCTTCGCCCCGTGCCCCGCTCCGCCG
CCGCCTCGCGCCGCCCGCCCCGGCTCTGACTGACCGCGTTACTCCCACAGGTGAGCGGGCGGGACGGCCC
TTCTCCTCCGGGCTGTAATTAGCGCTTGGTTTAATGACGGCTTGTTTCTTTTCTGTGGCTGCGTGAAAGC
CTTGAGGGGCTCCGGGAGGGCCCTTTGTGCGGGGGGAGCGGCTCGGGGGGTGCGTGCGTGTGTGTGTGCG
TGGGGAGCGCCGCGTGCGGCTCCGCGCTGCCCGGCGGCTGTGAGCGCTGCGGGCGCGGCGCGGGGCTTTG
TGCGCTCCGCAGTGTGCGCGAGGGGAGCGCGGCCGGGGGCGGTGCCCCGCGGTGCGGGGGGGCTGCGAGG
GGAACAAAGGCTGCGTGCGGGGTGTGTGCGTGGGGGGGTGAGCAGGGGGTGTGGGCGCGTCGGTCGGGCT
GCAACCCCCCCTGCACCCCCCTCCCCGAGTTGCTGAGCACGGCCCGGCTTCGGGTGCGGGGCTCCGTACG
GGGCGTGGCGCGGGGCTCGCCGTGCCGGGCGGGGGGTGGCGGCAGGKGGGGGTGCCGGGCGGGGCGGGGC
CGCCYCGGGCCGGGGGGGGCKCGGGGGRGGGGCGCGGCGGCCCCCGGAGCGCCGGCGGCTGTCGAGGCGC
GGCGAGCCGCAGCCATTGCCTTTTATGGTAATCGTGCGAGAGGGCGCAGGGACTTCCTTTGTCCCAAATC
TGTGCGGAGCCGAAATCTGGGAGGCGCCGCCGCACCCCCTCTAGCGGGCGCGGGGCGAAGCGGTGCGGCG
CCGGCAGGAAGGAAATGGGCGGGGAGGGCCTTCGTGCGTCGCCGCGCCGCCGTCCCCTTCTCCCTCTCCA
GCCTCGGGGCTGTCCGCGGGGGGACGGCTGCCTTCGGGGGGGACGGGGCAGGGCGGGGTTCGGCTTCTGG
CGTGTGACCGGCGGCTCTAGAGCCTCTGCTAACCATGTTCATGCCTTCTTCTTTTTCCTACAGCTCCTGG
GCAACGTGCTGGTTATTGTGCTGTCTCATCATTTTGGCAAAGAATTCATGGCTCAGCGACTTCTTCTGAG
GAGGTTCCTGGCCTCTGTCATCTCCAGGAAGCCCTCTCAGGGTCAGTGGCCACCCCTCACTTCCAGAGCC
CTGCAGACCCCACAATGCAGTCCTGGTGGCCTGACTGTAACACCCAACCCAGCCCGGACAATATACACCA
CGAGGATCTCCTTGACACGGGATCCACCGGTCGCCACCATGGTGCGCTCCTCCAAGAACGTCATCAAGGA
GTTCATGCGCTTCAAGGTGCGCATGGAGGGCACCGTGAACGGCCACGAGTTCGAGATCGAGGGCGAGGGC
GAGGGCCGCCCCTACGAGGGCCACAACACCGTGAAGCTGAAGGTGACCAAGGGCGGCCCCCTGCCCTTCG
CCTGGGACATCCTGTCCCCCCAGTTCCAGTACGGCTCCAAGGTGTACGTGAAGCACCCCGCCGACATCCC
CGACTACAAGAAGCTGTCCTTCCCCGAGGGCTTCAAGTGGGAGCGCGTGATGAACTTCGAGGACGGCGGC
GTGGTGACCGTGACCCAGGACTCCTCCCTGCAGGACGGCTGCTTCATCTACAAGGTGAAGTTCATCGGCG
TGAACTTCCCCTCCGACGGCCCCGTAATGCAGAAGAAGACCATGGGCTGGGAGGCCTCCACCGAGCGCCT
GTACCCCCGCGACGGCGTGCTGAAGGGCGAGATCCACAAGGCCCTGAAGCTGAAGGACGGCGGCCACTAC
CTGGTGGAGTTCAAGTCCATCTACATGGCCAAGAAGCCCGTGCAGCTGCCCGGCTACTACTACGTGGACT
CCAAGCTGGACATCACCTCCCACAACGAGGACTACACCATCGTGGAGCAGTACGAGCGCACCGAGGGCCG
CCACCACCTGTTCCTGTAGGCTAGCATGGACTACAAAGACCATGACGGTGATTATAAAGATCATGATATC
GATTACAAGGATGACGATGACAAGGGATCTGCAAGAAGAGCATCTGTGGAAAACCTGTATTTTCAGGGGT
CCGGCCTGAACGACATCTTCGAGGCTCAGAAAATCGAATGGCACGAATAATCTAGCCTCGACTGTGCCTT
CTAGTTGCCAGCCATCTGTTGTTTGCCCCTCCCCCGTGCCTTCCTTGACCCTGGAAGGTGCCACTCCCAC
TGTCCTTTCCTAATAAAATGAGGAAATTGCATCGCATTGTCTGAGTAGGTGTCATTCTATTCTGGGGGGT
GGGGTGGGGCAGGACAGCAAGGGGGAGGATTGGGAAGACAATAGCAGGCATGCTGGGGATGCGGTGGGCT
CTATGGCTTCTGAGGCGGTTAATTAAAATAAAACTAGAGCGGGCCCGGTACTAACCAAACTGGATCTCTG
CTGTCCCTGTAATAAACCCGAAAATTTTGAATTTTTGTAATTTGTTTTTGTAATTCTTTAGTTTGTATGT
CTGTTGCTATTATGTCTACTATTCTTTCCCCTGCACTGTACCCCCCAATCCCCCCTTTTCTTTTAAAATT
GTGGATGAATACTGCCATTTGTCTGCAGAGCGGCCGCGTCGAGATAACTTCGTATAATGTATGCTATACG
AAGTTATGTTTTGTTACTTTATAGAAGAAATTTTGAGTTTTTGTTTTTTTTTAATAAATAAATAAACATA
AATAAATTGTTTGTTGAATTTATTATTAGTATGTAAGTGTAAATATAATAAAACTTAATATCTATTCAAA
TTAATAAATAAACCTCGATATACAGACCGATAAAACACATGCGTCAATTTTACGCATGATTATCTTTAAC
GTACGTCACAATATGATTATCTTTCTAGGGTTAAAGAGCTCCAGCTTTTGTTCCCTTTAGTGAGGGTTAA
TTTCGAGCTTGGCGTAATCATGGTCATAGCTGTTTCCTGTGTGAAATTGTTATCCGCTCACAATTCCACA
CAACATACGAGCCGGAAGCATAAAGTGTAAAGCCTGGGGTGCCTAATGAGTGAGCTAACTCACATTAATT
GCGTTGCGCTCACTGCCCGCTTTCCAGTCGGGAAACCTGTCGTGCCAGCTGCATTAATGAATCGGCCAAC
GCGCGGGGAGAGGCGGTTTGCGTATTGGGCGCTCTTCCGCTTCCTCGCTCACTGACTCGCTGCGCTCGGT
CGTTCGGCTGCGGCGAGAGGTATCAGCTCACTCAAAGGCGGTAATACGGTTATCCACAGAATCAGGGGAT
AACGCAGGAAAGAACATGTGAGCAAAAGGCCAGCAAAAGGCCAGGAACCGTAAAAAGGCCGCGTTGCTGG
CGTTTTTCCATAGGCTCCGCCCCCCTGACGAGCATCACAAAAATCGACGCTCAAGTCAGAGGTGGCGAAA
CCCGACAGGACTATAAAGATACCAGGCGTTTCCCCCTGGAAGCTCCCTCGTGCGCTCTCCTGTTCCGACC
CTGCCGCTTACCGGATACCTGTCCGCCTTTCTCCCTTCGGGAAGCGTGGCGCTTTCTCATAGCTCACGCT
GTAGGTATCTCAGTTCGGTGTAGGTCGTTCGCTCCAAGCTGGGCTGTGTGCACGAACCCCCCGTTCAGCC
CGACCGCTGCGCCTTATCCGGTAACTATCGTCTTGAGTCCAACCCGGTAAGACACGACTTATCGCCACTG
GCAGCAGCCACTGGTAACAGGATTAGCAGAGCGAGGTATGTAGGCGGTGCTACAGAGTTCTTGAAGTGGT
GGCCTAACTACGGCTACACTAGAAGAACAGTATTTGGTATCTGCGCTCTGCTGAAGCCAGTTACCTTCGG
AAAAAGAGTTGGTAGCTCTTGATCCGGCAAACAAACCACCGCTGGTAGCGGTGGTTTTTTTGTTTGCAAG
CAGCAGATTACGCGCAGAAAAAAAGGATCTCAAGAAGATCCTTTGATCTTTTCTACGGGGTCTGACGCTC
AGTGGAACGAAAACTCACGTTAAGGGATTTTGGTCATGAGATTATCAAAAAGGATCTTCACCTAGATCCT
TTTAAATTAAAAATGAAGTTTTAAATCAATCTAAAGTATATATGAGTAAACTTGGTCTGACAGTTACCAA
TGCTTAATCAGTGAGGCACCTATCTCAGCGATCTGTCTATTTCGTTCATCCATAGTTGCCTGACTCCCCG
TCGTGTAGATAACTACGATACGGGAGGGCTTACCATCTGGCCCCAGTGCTGCAATGATACCGCGAGACCC
ACGCTCACCGGCTCCAGATTTATCAGCAATAAACCAGCCAGCCGGAAGGGCCGAGCGCAGAAGTGGTCCT
GCAACTTTATCCGCCTCCATCCAGTCTATTAATTGTTGCCGGGAAGCTAGAGTAAGTAGTTCGCCAGTTA
ATAGTTTGCGCAACGTTGTTGCCATTGCTACAGGCATCGTGGTGTCACGCTCGTCGTTTGGTATGGCTTC
ATTCAGCTCCGGTTCCCAACGATCAAGGCGAGTTACATGATCCCCCATGTTGTGCAAAAAAGCGGTTAGC
TCCTTCGGTCCTCCGATCGTTGTCAGAAGTAAGTTGGCCGCAGTGTTATCACTCATGGTTATGGCAGCAC
TGCATAATTCTCTTACTGTCATGCCATCCGTAAGATGCTTTTCTGTGACTGGTGAGTACTCAACCAAGTC
ATTCTGAGAATAGTGTATGCGGCGACCGAGTTGCTCTTGCCCGGCGTCAATACGGGATAATACCGCGCCA
CATAGCAGAACTTTAAAAGTGCTCATCATTGGAAAACGTTCTTCGGGGCGAAAACTCTCAAGGATCTTAC
CGCTGTTGAGATCCAGTTCGATGTAACCCACTCGTGCACCCAACTGATCTTCAGCATCTTTTACTTTCAC
CAGCGTTTCTGGGTGAGCAAAAACAGGAAGGCAAAATGCCGCAAAAAAGGGAATAAGGGCGACACGGAAA
TGTTGAATACTCATACTCTTCCTTTTTCAATATTATTGAAGCATTTATCAGGGTTATTGTCTCATGAGCG
GATACATATTTGAATGTATTTAGAAAAATAAACAAATAGGGGTTCCGCGCACATTTCCCCGAAAAGTGCC
ACCTAAATTGTAAGCGTTAATATTTTGTTAAAATTCGCGTTAAATTTTTGTTAAATCAGCTCATTTTTTA
ACCAATAGGCCGAAATCGGCAAAATCCCTTATAAATCAAAAGAATAGACCGAGATAGGGT
[37 nt withheld, positions 5871-5907]
AAAGAACGTGGACTCCAACGTCAAAGG
[49 nt withheld, positions 5935-5983]
T
[91 nt withheld, positions 5985-6075]
G
[124 nt withheld, positions 6077-6200]
CCCATTCGCCATTCAGGCTGCGCAACTGTTGGGAAGGGCGATCGGTGCGGGCCTCTTCGCTATTACGCCA
GCTGGCGAAAGGGGGATGTGCTGCAAGGCGATTAAGTTGGGTAACGCCAGGGTTTTCCCAGTCACGACGT
TGTAAAACGACGGCCAGTGAATTGTAATACGACTCACTATAGGGCGAATTGGGTACCTTAACCCTAGAAA
GATAGTCTGCGTAAAATTGACGCATGCATTCTTGAAATATTGCTCTCTCTTTCTAAATAGCGCGAATCCG
TCGCTGTGCATTTAGGACATCTCAGTCGCCGCTTGGAGCTCCCGTGAGGCGTGCTTGTCAATGCGGTAAG
TGTCACTGATTTTGAACTATAACGACCGCGTGAGTCAAAATGACGCATGATTATCTTTTACGTGACTTTT
AAGATTTAACTCATACGATAATTATATTGTTATTTCATGTTCTACTTACGTGATAACTTATTATATATAT
ATTTTCTTGTTATAGATTAATTCTGTGGAATGTGTGTCAGTTAGGGTGTGGAAAGTCCCCAGGCTCCCCA
GCAGGCAGAAGTATGCAAAGCATGCATCTCAATTAGTCAGCAACCAGGTGTGGAAAGTCCCCAGGCTCCC
CAGCAGGCAGAAGTATGCAAAGCATGCATCTCAATTAGTCAGCAACCATAGTCCCGCCCCTAACTCCGCC
CATCCCGCCCCTAACTCCGCCCAGTTCCGCCCATTCTCCGCCCCATGGCTGACTAATTTTTTTTATTTAT
GCAGAGGCCGAGGCCGCCTCTGCCTCTGAGCTATTCCAGAAGTAGTGAGGAGGCTTTTTTGGAGGCCTAG
GCTTTTGCAAAAAGCTCCCGGGAGCTTGTATATCCATTTTCGGATCTGATCAAGAGACAGGATGAGGATC
GTTTCGCATGATTGAACAAGATGGATTGCACGCAGGTTCTCCGGCCGCTTGGGTGGAGAGGCTATTCGGC
TATGACTGGGCACAACAGACAATCGGCTGCTCTGATGCCGCCGTGTTCCGGCTGTCAGCGCAGGGGCGCC
CGGTTCTTTTTGTCAAGACCGACCTGTCCGGTGCCCTGAATGAACTGCAGGACGAGGCAGCGCGGCTATC
GTGGCTGGCCACGACGGGCGTTCCTTGCGCAGCTGTGCTCGACGTTGTCACTGAAGCGGGAAGGGACTGG
CTGCTATTGGGCGAAGTGCCGGGGCAGGATCTCCTGTCATCTCACCTTGCTCCTGCCGAGAAAGTATCCA
TCATGGCTGATGCAATGCGGCGGCTGCATACGCTTGATCCGGCTACCTGCCCATTCGACCACCAAGCGAA
ACATCGCATCGAGCGAGCACGTACTCGGATGGAAGCCGGTCTTGTCGATCAGGATGATCTGGACGAAGAG
CATCAGGGGCTCGCGCCAGCCGAACTGTTCGCCAGGCTCAAGGCGCGCATGCCCGACGGCGAGGATCTCG
TCGTGACCCATGGCGATGCCTGCTTGCCGAATATCATGGTGGAAAATGGCCGCTTTTCTGGATTCATCGA
CTGTGGCCGGCTGGGTGTGGCGGACCGCTATCAGGACATAGCGTTGGCTACCCGTGATATTGCTGAAGAG
CTTGGCGGCGAATGGGCTGACCGCTTCCTCGTGCTTTACGGTATCGCCGCTCCCGATTCGCAGCGCATCG
CCTTCTATCGCCTTCTTGACGAGTTCTTCTGAGCGGGACTCTGGGGTTCGCGAAATGACCGACCAAGCGA
CGCCCAACCTGCCATCACGAGATTTCGATTCCACCGCCGCCTTCTATGAAAGGTTGGGCTTCGGAATCGT
TTTCCGGGACGCCGGCTGGATGATCCTCCAGCGCGGGGATCTCATGCTGGAGTTCTTCGCCCACCCCAAC
TTGTTTATTGCAGCTTATAATGGTTACAAATAAAGCAATAGCATCACAAATTTCACAAATAAAGCATTTT
TTTCACTGCATTCTAGTTGTGGTTTGTCCAAACTCATCAATGTATCTTATCATGTCTGTATACCGTCGAC
CTCTAGCTAGAGCTTGGCGTAATCATGGTCATAGCTGTTTCCTGTGTGAAATTGTTATCCGCTCACAATT
CCACACAACATACGAGCCGGAAGCATAAAGTGTAAAGCCTGGGGTGCCTAATGAGTGAGCTAACTCACAT
TAATCATAACTTCGTATAATGTATGCTATACGAAGTTATGCGGCCCTCGAGGTC
